>Addgene plasmid #173399 | RVD-TC8 | addgene full sequence | sequence record 361394 | Addgene NGS Result
GCCTTTTGCTGGCCTTTTGCTCACATGTTCTTTCCTGCGTTATCCACAGAATCAGGGGATAACGCAGGAA
AGAACATGAATTAATTCTCATGTTTGACAGCTTATCATCGATTAGCTTTAATGCGGTAGTTTATCACAGT
TAAATTGCTAACGCAGTCAGGCACCGTGTATGAAATCTAACAATGCGCTCATCGTCATCCTCGGCACCGT
CACCCTGGATGCTGTAGGCATAGGCTTGGTTATGCCGGTACTGCCGGGCCTCTTGCGGGATATCGTCCAT
TCCGACAGCATCGCCAGTCACTATGGCGTGCTGCTAGCGCTATATGCGTTGATGCAATTTCTATGCGCAC
CCGTTCTCGGAGCACTGTCCGACCGCTTTGGCCGCCGCCCAGTCCTGCTCGCTTCGCTACTTGGAGCCAC
TATCGACTACGCGATCATGGCGACCACACCCGTCCTGTGGATTCTCTACGCCGGACGCATCGTGGCCGGC
ATCACCGGCGCCACAGGTGCGGTTGCTGGCGCCTATATCGCCGACATCACCGATGGGGAAGATCGGGCTC
GCCACTTCGGGCTCATGAGCGCTTGTTTCGGCGTGGGTATGGTGGCAGGCCCCGTGGCCGGGGGACTGTT
GGGCGCCATCTCCTTACATGCACCATTCCTTGCGGCGGCGGTGCTCAACGGCCTCAACCTACTACTGGGC
TGCTTCCTAATGCAGGAGTCGCATAAGGGAGAGCGCCGACCCATGCCCTTGAGAGCCTTCAACCCAGTCA
GCTCCTTCCGGTGGGCGCGGGGCATGACTATCGTCGCCGCACTTATGACTGTCTTCTTTATCATGCAACT
CGTAGGACAGGTGCCGGCAGCGCTCTGGGTCATTTTCGGCGAGGACCGCTTTCGCTGGAGCGCGACGATG
ATCGGCCTGTCGCTTGCGGTATTCGGAATCTTGCACGCCCTCGCTCAAGCCTTCGTCACTGGTCCCGCCA
CCAAACGTTTCGGCGAGAAGCAGGCCATTATCGCCGGCATGGCGGCCGACGCGCTGGGCTACGTCTTGCT
GGCGTTCGCGACGCGAGGCTGGATGGCCTTCCCCATTATGATTCTTCTCGCTTCCGGCGGCATCGGGATG
CCCGCGTTGCAGGCCATGCTGTCCAGGCAGGTAGATGACGACCATCAGGGACAGCTTCAAGGATCGCTCG
CGGCTCTTACCAGCCTAACTTCGATCATTGGACCGCTGATCGTCACGGCGATTTATGCCGCCTCGGCGAG
CACATGGAACGGGTTGGCATGGATTGTAGGCGCCGCCCTATACCTTGTCTGCCTCCCCGCGTTGCGTCGC
GGTGCATGGAGCCGGGCCACCTCGACCTGAATGGAAGCCGGCGGCACCTCGCTAACGGATTCACCACTCC
AAGAATTGGAGCCAATCAATTCTTGCGGAGAACTGTGAATGCGCAAACCAACCCTTGATCGGGGAAGAAC
AGTATGTCGAGCTATTTTTTGACTTACTGGGGATCAAGCCTGATTGGGAGAAAATAAAATATCCCCTATA
GTGAGTCGTATTACATGGTCATAGCTGTTTCCTGGCAGCTCTGGCCCGTGTCTCAAAATCTCTGATGTTA
CATTGCACAAGATAAAAATATATCATCATGCCTCCTCTAGACCAAAGCTGGTCTCAGGAAGCAATCGCTA
CAACTTGCGCTGGGGTTAGTCCGTGGGCTTGACAGAGAACTGGTAGAAGGCGTTGGACGGTTTCAAGAGC
CTGTTTGCCACCGTCATGACTAGCAATCGCTACAACTTGCTCGGGCGTCAGGCCGTGGGCTTGACAGAGA
ACTGGTAGAAGGCGCTGAACAGTCTCAAGAGCCTGTTTGCCACCCCCATTACTTCGAGACCATATCTGGT
CGAGCCACCCATGACCAAAATCCCTTAACGTGAGTTACGCGTCGTTCCACTGAGCGTCAGACCCCGTAGA
AAAGATCAAAGGATCTTCTTGAGATCCTTTTTTTCTGCGCGTAATCTGCTGCTTGCAAACAAAAAAACCA
CCGCTACCAGCGGTGGTTTGTTTGCCGGATCAAGAGCTACCAACTCTTTTTCCGAAGGTAACTGGCTTCA
GCAGAGCGCAGATACCAAATACTGTTCTTCTAGTGTAGCCGTAGTTAGGCCACCACTTCAAGAACTCTGT
AGCACCGCCTACATACCTCGCTCTGCTAATCCTGTTACCAGTGGCTGCTGCCAGTGGCGATAAGTCGTGT
CTTACCGGGTTGGACTCAAGACGATAGTTACCGGATAAGGCGCAGCGGTCGGGCTGAACGGGGGGTTCGT
GCACACAGCCCAGCTTGGAGCGAACGACCTACACCGAACTGAGATACCTACAGCGTGAGCTATGAGAAAG
CGCCACGCTTCCCGAAGGGAGAAAGGCGGACAGGTATCCGGTAAGCGGCAGGGTCGGAACAGGAGAGCGC
ACGAGGGAGCTTCCAGGGGGAAACGCCTGGTATCTTTATAGTCCTGTCGGGTTTCGCCACCTCTGACTTG
AGCGTCGATTTTTGTGATGCTCGTCAGGGGGGCGGAGCCTATGGAAAAACGCCAGCAACGCGGCCTTTTT
ACGGTTCCTG
Features (pLannotate 1.2.2; 6 found; start..end, strand, type, name):
     39..78      -  rep_origin     RSF ori (fragment): Plasmids containing the RSF 1030 origin of replication can be propagated in E. coli cells that contain additional plasmids with compatible origins.
     94..122     +  promoter       tet promoter: E. coli promoter for tetracycline efflux protein gene
    170..1360    +  CDS            TcR: tetracycline efflux protein; tet; confers resistance to tetracycline
   1458..1532    +  CDS            KanR (fragment): aminoglycoside phosphotransferase; aphA-3; confers resistance to kanamycin
   1535..1553    -  promoter       T7 promoter: promoter for bacteriophage T7 RNA polymerase
   1979..2567    +  rep_origin     ori: high-copy-number ColE1/pMB1/pBR322/pUC origin of replication
