[The description below was written by a language model from this plasmid's Addgene catalogue record and pLannotate feature annotations shown in this document.]
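Description:
RVD-TC8 is a small (about 2.6 kb) bacterial module plasmid from a library used for one-step assembly of custom TALE repeat arrays, such as those needed to build DdCBE mitochondrial base editors or other TALE-based proteins. The backbone is described as a "TetR T vector", a TA-cloning plasmid. According to the depositor's comment, the repeat module was inserted at its TA site, although the catalogue entry lists the cloning method as restriction enzyme with unknown sites. The plasmid replicates in E. coli from a high-copy ColE1/pUC-type origin. Selection is with tetracycline, conferred by a tetracycline efflux gene (TcR) driven by its native tet promoter. The annotation also picks up short fragments of an RSF origin and of a kanamycin resistance gene, plus a T7 promoter. The two fragments look like non-functional remnants of the backbone's construction.

The payload is a synthetic dimer of two TALE repeats carrying the repeat-variable diresidues NG and HD. In the standard TALE code these recognise T and C respectively, which matches the "TC" in the name. The "8" marks the module as designated for position 8 in the assembled array, so a set of such position-specific dimer plasmids can be combined in a defined order to specify a DNA target sequence. The automated feature table does not annotate the RVD insert itself. It presumably lies in the unannotated stretch between the T7 promoter and the origin, but the record does not confirm this, nor does it state which sites or enzymes release the module during assembly. The plasmid has no expression cassette for the repeats and serves only as a donor part for building TALE arrays.
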