Addgene plasmid #173399: RVD-TC8
Purpose: One-step assembly of custom RVD arrays to construct DdCBE, TALE, etc.
Depositing lab: Bin Shen. Depositing organization: Nanjing Medical University. Publication: Precision modeling of mitochondrial diseases in zebrafish via DdCBE-mediated mtDNA base editing. Guo J, Zhang X, Chen X, Sun H, Dai Y, Wang J, Qian X, Tan L, Lou X, Shen B. Cell Discov. 2021 Sep 3;7(1):78. doi: 10.1038/s41421-021-00307-9. PubMed 34480028.
Backbone
  Vector backbone: TetR T vector
  Vector type: Unspecified
Growth in bacteria
  Bacterial resistance: Tetracycline, 10 μg/mL
  Growth temperature: 37°C
  Growth strain: DH5alpha
  Copy number: High Copy
Gene/Insert
  Gene/Insert name: NG-HD dimer RVD at Position8
  Species: Synthetic
  Mutation: no
  Cloning method: Restriction Enzyme; 5′ cloning site Unknown (unknown if destroyed)
Terms and licenses: Academic/Nonprofit Terms; Industry Terms: Not Available to Industry
Depositor comments: RVD is inserted into TA site of TetR T vector
How to cite: RVD-TC8 was a gift from Bin Shen (Addgene plasmid # 173399 ; http://n2t.net/addgene:173399 ; RRID:Addgene_173399)
