>Addgene plasmid #173399 | RVD-TC8 | depositor partial sequence | sequence record 336354 | RVD flanked by two Bsa I sites
GGTCTCGAAGTAATGGGGGTGGCAAACAGGCTCTTGAGACTGTTCAGCGCCTTCTACCAGTTCTCTGTCA
AGCCCACGGCCTGACGCCCGAGCAAGTTGTAGCGATTGCTAGTCATGACGGTGGCAAACAGGCTCTTGAA
ACCGTCCAACGCCTTCTACCAGTTCTCTGTCAAGCCCACGGACTAACCCCAGCGCAAGTTGTAGCGATTG
CTTCCTGAGACC
